Addgene plasmid #186311: PB_TRE_sg83-PDGFR_EF1a_iRFP670
Purpose: Plasmid for inducible mammalian cell expression of the sg83 helixCAM and constitutive expression of an identifying fluorescent protein (iRFP670). Flanked with PiggyBac sites for easy line construction
Depositing lab: George Church. Depositing organization: Harvard Medical School. Publication: helixCAM: A platform for programmable cellular assembly in bacteria and human cells. Chao G, Wannier TM, Gutierrez C, Borders NC, Appleton E, Chadha A, Lebar T, Church GM. Cell. 2022 Aug 23. pii: S0092-8674(22)01061-3. doi: 10.1016/j.cell.2022.08.012. PubMed 36055250.
Backbone
  Vector backbone: PB
  Backbone manufacturer: SBI
  Modifications to backbone: iRFP670 inserted between rtTA and puromycin resistance gene
  Vector type: Mammalian Expression
  Selectable markers: Puromycin
Growth in bacteria
  Bacterial resistance: Ampicillin, 100 μg/mL
  Growth temperature: 37°C
  Growth strain: DH5alpha
  Copy number: High Copy
Gene/Insert 1
  Gene/Insert name: sg83-PDGFR
  Species: Synthetic
  Insert size (bp): 396
  Tag / fusion protein: His, myc
Gene/Insert 2
  Gene/Insert name: iRFP670
  Species: Synthetic
  Insert size (bp): 933
Terms and licenses: Academic/Nonprofit Terms; Industry Terms: Not Available to Industry
How to cite: PB_TRE_sg83-PDGFR_EF1a_iRFP670 was a gift from George Church (Addgene plasmid # 186311 ; http://n2t.net/addgene:186311 ; RRID:Addgene_186311)
