[The description below was written by a language model from this plasmid's Addgene catalogue record and pLannotate feature annotations shown in this document.]
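Description:
PB_TRE_sg83-PDGFR_EF1a_iRFP670 is a mammalian expression plasmid of about 9 kb built on a commercial PiggyBac (PB) transposon backbone, designed for making stable cell lines by transposase-mediated genomic integration. According to the catalogue entry the expression cargo is flanked by PiggyBac sites, although the automated feature table does not annotate the transposon terminal repeats. In bacteria the plasmid is maintained at high copy from a ColE1/pUC-type origin under ampicillin selection. It also carries an f1 origin and remnants of lac cloning sequences (lac promoter/operator, lacZα and lacI fragments). Short matches to a phage lambda gene are probably incidental or stuffer sequence.

The payload consists of two units. The first uses a TRE3G Tet-responsive promoter with a minimal CMV core to drive the synthetic sg83 helixCAM, a designed cell-adhesion molecule. Its open reading frame starts with a mouse Igκ leader for secretion and ends in the PDGFRβ transmembrane domain, which anchors the sg83 portion on the cell surface. The record lists His and myc tags, and a bGH polyadenylation signal terminates the transcript. The second unit is constitutive: an EF-1α core promoter joined to an HTLV-1 LTR fragment expresses rtTA3, iRFP670 and puromycin N-acetyltransferase in series, followed by an SV40 poly(A) signal. The short gaps between these coding sequences suggest linker or self-cleaving peptide elements, but none are annotated. Integrated cells can therefore be selected with puromycin and identified by near-infrared fluorescence, which depends on the cofactor biliverdin. The helixCAM is expressed only when doxycycline activates rtTA. The construct belongs to a platform for programmable cell–cell assembly in human cells.
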