Features (pLannotate 1.2.2; 26 found; start..end, strand, type, name):
    184..222     +  promoter       minimal CMV promoter: human cytomegalovirus (CMV) immediate early promoter
    268..285     +  protein_bind   attB1 (fragment): mutant version of attB; core recombination site for the Gateway® BP reaction BP Clonase™
    291..353     +  sig_peptide    Igκ leader: leader sequence from mouse immunoglobulin κ light chain
    537..683     +  CDS            PDGFRβ TM domain: transmembrane domain from platelet derived growth factor receptor beta
    700..907     +  polyA_signal   bGH poly(A) signal: bovine growth hormone polyadenylation signal
    984..1195    +  promoter       EF-1α core promoter: core promoter for human elongation factor EF-1α
   1208..1476    +  LTR            5' LTR (truncated): truncated 5' long terminal repeat (LTR) from human T-cell leukemia virus (HTLV) type 1
   1510..2207    +  CDS            rtTA3 (fragment): reverse tetracycline transactivator 3 activates expression from Tet-responsive promoters in the presence of doxycycline
   2137..2247    +  CDS            VP48: 3 tandem repeats of the minimal activation domain of herpes simplex virus VP16 (Cheng et al., 2013)
   2308..3240    +  CDS            iRFP670: iRFP670 is a basic (constitutively fluorescent) near ir fluorescent protein published in 2013, derived from Rhodopseudomonas palustris CGA009. It has low acid sensitivity. It requires the cofactor biliverdin for fluorescence.
   3295..3894    +  CDS            PuroR: puromycin N-acetyltransferase; pac from Streptomyces alboniger; confers resistance to puromycin
   3895..3922    +  misc_feature   WPRE (fragment): woodchuck hepatitis virus posttranscriptional regulatory element
   3927..4048    +  polyA_signal   SV40 poly(A) signal: SV40 polyadenylation signal
   4066..4158    +  ncRNA          G-CSF SLDE: Accession: RF00183 - G-CSF factor stem-loop destabilising element (SLDE)
   4855..5322    +  CDS            B (fragment): PORTL_LAMBD - Experimental evidence at protein level: Swiss-Prot protein existence level 1. Forms the portal vertex of the capsid (PubMed:6228056, PubMed:6232391). This portal plays critical roles in head assembly, genome packaging, neck/tail attachment, and genome ejection (Probable). The portal protein multimerizes as a single ring-shaped homododecamer arranged around a central channel (PubMed:6232391). Binds to the terminase subunits to form the packaging machine (PubMed:7799432). From Escherichia phage lambda (Bacteriophage lambda).
   5360..5376    -  protein_bind   lac operator: The lac repressor binds to the lac operator to inhibit transcription in E. coli. This inhibition can be relieved by adding lactose or isopropyl-β-D-thiogalactopyranoside (IPTG). lac repressor encoded by lacI
   5384..5414    -  promoter       lac promoter: promoter for the E. coli lac operon
   5429..5450    -  protein_bind   CAP binding site: CAP binding activates transcription in the presence of cAMP. E. coli catabolite activator protein
   5463..5555    -  CDS            lacI (fragment): lac repressor; lacI; The lac repressor binds to the lac operator to inhibit transcription in E. coli. This inhibition can be relieved by adding lactose or isopropyl-β-D-thiogalactopyranoside (IPTG).
   5738..6326    -  rep_origin     ori: high-copy-number ColE1/pMB1/pBR322/pUC origin of replication
   6497..7357    -  CDS            AmpR: β-lactamase; bla; confers resistance to ampicillin, carbenicillin, and related antibiotics
   7358..7462    -  promoter       AmpR promoter: bla
   7515..7943    -  rep_origin     f1 ori (sequence partly withheld): f1 bacteriophage origin of replication; arrow indicates direction of (+) strand synthesis
   7948..8103    -  CDS            lacZα (fragment): LacZα fragment of β-galactosidase; lacZ fragment
   8105..8224    +  CDS            B (fragment): PORTL_LAMBD - Experimental evidence at protein level: Swiss-Prot protein existence level 1. Forms the portal vertex of the capsid (PubMed:6228056, PubMed:6232391). This portal plays critical roles in head assembly, genome packaging, neck/tail attachment, and genome ejection (Probable). The portal protein multimerizes as a single ring-shaped homododecamer arranged around a central channel (PubMed:6232391). Binds to the terminase subunits to form the packaging machine (PubMed:7799432). From Escherichia phage lambda (Bacteriophage lambda).
   8742..132     +  promoter       TRE3G promoter (across the origin): 3rd-generation Tet-responsive promoter that can be activated by binding of Tet-On® 3G
>Addgene plasmid #186311 | PB_TRE_sg83-PDGFR_EF1a_iRFP670 | addgene full sequence | sequence record 366938 | Addgene NGS Result
ATAAGCTTTAGGCGTGTACGGTGGGCGCCTATAAAAGCAGAGCTCGTTTAGTGAACCGTCAGATCGCCTG
GAGCAATTCCACAACACTTTTGTCTTATACCAACTTTCCGTACCACTTCCTACCCTCGTAAAAGTCTAGA
GCTAGCGAATTCGAAGCCACCAACTGGCAGGTGCGTATGTCGAGGTAGGCGTGTACGGTGGGAGGCCTAT
ATAAGCAGAGCTCGTTTAGTGAACCGTCAGATCGCCTGGAGAATTGGCTAGCATCAACAAGTTTGTACAA
AAAAGTTGGCATGGAGACAGACACACTCCTGCTATGGGTACTGCTGCTCTGGGTTCCAGGTTCCACTGGT
GACGGAAGCCATCACCACCATCATCACGGTGCATCTCCTGAAGACAAGAACGAGGAACTAAAATCCAAGA
TTGCCGAATTGAAAAATAAGAATGAAGCGTTAGAGCAGAAGATTGAACAACTGAAGCAGGAGATTGCTAA
CTTGGAGAAAGACGAACAAAAACTCATCTCAGAAGAGGATCTGAATGCTGTGGGCCAGGACACGCAGGAG
GTCATCGTGGTGCCACACTCCTTGCCCTTTAAGGTGGTGGTGATCTCAGCCATCCTGGCCCTGGTGGTGC
TCACCATCATCTCCCTTATCATCCTCATCATGCTTTGGCAGAAGAAGCCACGTTAACGGTACCCCTCGAC
TGTGCCTTCTAGTTGCCAGCCATCTGTTGTTTGCCCCTCCCCCGTGCCTTCCTTGACCCTGGAAGGTGCC
ACTCCCACTGTCCTTTCCTAATAAAATGAGGAAATTGCATCGCATTGTCTGAGTAGGTGTCATTCTATTC
TGGGGGGTGGGGTGGGGCAGGACAGCAAGGGGGAGGATTGGGAAGACAATAGCAGGCATGCTGGGGATGC
GGTGGGCTCTTCGAATTTAAATCGGATCCAGCTGAATCTAAGTGGATCTGCGATCGCTCCGGTGCCCGTC
AGTGGGCAGAGCGCACATCGCCCACAGTCCCCGAGAAGTTGGGGGGAGGGGTCGGCAATTGAACGGGTGC
CTAGAGAAGGTGGCGCGGGGTAAACTGGGAAAGTGATGTCGTGTACTGGCTCCGCCTTTTTCCCGAGGGT
GGGGGAGAACCGTATATAAGTGCAGTAGTCGCCGTGAACGTTCTTTTTCGCAACGGGTTTGCCGCCAGAA
CACAGCTGAAGCTTCGAGGGGCTCGCATCTCTCCTTCACGCGCCCGCCGCCCTACCTGAGGCCGCCATCC
ACGCCGGTTGAGTCGCGTTCTGCCGCCTCCCGCCTGTGGTGCCTCCTGAACTGCGTCCGCCGTCTAGGTA
AGTTTAAAGCTCAGGTCGAGACCGGGCCTTTGTCCGGCGCTCCCTTGGAGCCTACCTAGACTCAGCCGGC
TCTCCACGCTTTGCCTGACCCTGCTTGCTCAACTCTACGTCTTTGTTTCGTTTTCTGTTCTGCGCCGTTA
CAGATCTAAGCTGTGACCGGCGCCTACTCTAGAGCCGCCATGTCTAGACTGGACAAGAGCAAAGTCATAA
ACTCTGCTCTGGAATTACTCAATGGAGTCGGTATCGAAGGCCTGACGACAAGGAAACTCGCTCAAAAGCT
GGGAGTTGAGCAGCCTACCCTGTACTGGCACGTGAAGAACAAGCGGGCCCTGCTCGATGCCCTGCCAATC
GAGATGCTGGACAGGCATCATACCCACTCCTGCCCCCTGGAAGGCGAGTCATGGCAAGACTTTCTGCGGA
ACAACGCCAAGTCATACCGCTGTGCTCTCCTCTCACATCGCGACGGGGCTAAAGTGCATCTCGGCACCCG
CCCAACAGAGAAACAGTACGAAACCCTGGAAAATCAGCTCGCGTTCCTGTGTCAGCAAGGCTTCTCCCTG
GAGAACGCACTGTACGCTCTGTCCGCCGTGGGCCACTTTACACTGGGCTGCGTATTGGAGGAACAGGAGC
ATCAAGTAGCAAAAGAGGAAAGAGAGACACCTACCACCGATTCTATGCCCCCACTTCTGAAACAAGCAAT
TGAGCTGTTCGACCGGCAGGGAGCCGAACCTGCCTTCCTTTTCGGCCTGGAACTAATCATATGTGGCCTG
GAGAAACAGCTAAAGTGCGAAAGCGGCGGGCCGACCGACGCCCTTGACGATTTTGACTTAGACATGCTCC
CAGCCGATGCCCTTGACGACTTTGACCTTGATATGCTGCCTGCTGACGCTCTTGACGATTTTGACCTTGA
CATGCTCCCCGGGGAGGGCAGAGGAAGTCTTCTAACATGCGGTGACGTGGAGGAGAATCCCGGCCCTATG
GCGCGTAAGGTCGATCTCACCTCCTGCGATCGCGAGCCGATCCACATCCCCGGCAGCATTCAGCCGTGCG
GCTGCCTGCTAGCCTGCGACGCGCAGGCGGTGCGGATCACGCGCATTACGGAAAATGCCGGCGCGTTCTT
TGGACGCGAAACTCCGCGGGTCGGTGAGCTACTCGCCGATTACTTCGGCGAGACCGAAGCCCATGCGCTG
CGCAACGCACTGGCGCAGTCCTCCGATCCAAAGCGACCGGCGCTGATCTTCGGTTGGCGCGACGGCCTGA
CCGGCCGCACCTTCGACATCTCACTGCATCGCCATGACGGTACATCGATCATCGAGTTCGAGCCTGCGGC
GGCCGAACAGGCCGACAATCCGCTGCGGCTGACGCGGCAGATCATCGCGCGCACCAAAGAACTGAAGTCG
CTCGAAGAGATGGCCGCACGGGTGCCGCGCTATCTGCAGGCGATGCTCGGCTATCACCGCGTGATGTTGT
ACCGCTTCGCGGACGACGGCTCCGGGATGGTGATCGGCGAGGCGAAGCGCAGCGACCTCGAGAGCTTTCT
CGGTCAGCACTTTCCGGCGTCGCTGGTCCCGCAGCAGGCGCGGCTACTGTACTTGAAGAACGCGATCCGC
GTGGTCTCGGATTCGCGCGGCATCAGCAGCCGGATCGTGCCCGAGCACGACGCCTCCGGCGCCGCGCTCG
ATCTGTCGTTCGCGCACCTGCGCAGCATCTCGCCCTGCCATCTCGAATTTCTGCGGAACATGGGCGTCAG
CGCCTCGATGTCGCTGTCGATCATCATTGACGGCACGCTATGGGGATTGATCATCTGTCATCATTACGAG
CCGCGTGCCGTGCCGATGGCGCAGCGCGTCGCGGCCGAAATGTTCGCCGACTTCTTATCGCTGCACTTCA
CCGCCGCCCACCACCAACGCGAGGGCAGAGGAAGTCTTCTAACATGCGGTGACGTGGAGGAGAATCCCGG
CCCTATGACCGAGTACAAGCCCACGGTGCGCCTCGCCACCCGCGACGACGTCCCCAGGGCCGTACGCACC
CTCGCCGCCGCGTTCGCCGACTACCCCGCCACGCGCCACACCGTCGATCCGGACCGCCACATCGAGCGGG
TCACCGAGCTGCAAGAACTCTTCCTCACGCGCGTCGGGCTCGACATCGGCAAGGTGTGGGTCGCGGACGA
CGGCGCCGCGGTGGCGGTCTGGACCACGCCGGAGAGCGTCGAAGCGGGGGCGGTGTTCGCCGAGATCGGC
CCGCGCATGGCCGAGTTGAGCGGTTCCCGGCTGGCCGCGCAGCAACAGATGGAAGGCCTCCTGGCGCCGC
ACCGGCCCAAGGAGCCCGCGTGGTTCCTGGCCACCGTCGGCGTCTCGCCCGACCACCAGGGCAAGGGTCT
GGGCAGCGCCGTCGTGCTCCCCGGAGTGGAGGCGGCCGAGCGCGCCGGGGTGCCCGCCTTCCTGGAGACC
TCCGCGCCCCGCAACCTCCCCTTCTACGAGCGGCTCGGCTTCACCGTCACCGCCGACGTCGAGGTGCCCG
AAGGACCGCGCACCTGGTGCATGACCCGCAAGCCCGGTGCCTGAAATCAACCTCTGGATTACAAAATTTG
TGGGTAAACTTGTTTATTGCAGCTTATAATGGTTACAAATAAAGCAATAGCATCACAAATTTCACAAATA
AAGCATTTTTTTCACTGCATTCTAGTTGTGGTTTGTCCAAACTCATCAATGTATCTTATCATGTCTGGAA
TTGACTCAAATGATGTCAATTAGTCTATCAGAAGCTCATCTGGTCTCCCTTCCGGGGGACAAGACATCCC
TGTTTAATATTTAAACAGCAGTGTTCCCAAACTGGGTTCTTATATCCCTTGCTCTGGTCAACCAGGTTGC
AGGGTTTCCTGTCCTCACAGGAACGAAGTCCCTAAAGAAACAGTGGCAGCCAGGTTTAGCCCCGGAATTG
ACTGGATTCCTTTTTTAGGGCCCATTGGTATGGCTTTTTCCCCGTATCCCCCCAGGTGTCTGCAGGCTCA
AAGAGCAGCGAGAAGCGTTCAGAGGAAAGCGATCCCGTGCCACCTTCCCCGTGCCCGGGCTGTCCCCGCA
CGCTGCCGGCTCGGGGATGCGGGGGGAGCGCCGGACCGGAGCGGAGCCCCGGGCGGCTCGCTGCTGCCCC
CTAGCGGGGGAGGGACGTAATTACATCCCTGGGGGCTTTGGGGGGGGGCTGTCCCTGATATCTATAACAA
GAAAATATATATATAATAAGTTATCACGTAAGTAGAACATGAAATAACAATATAATTATCGTATGAGTTA
AATCTTAAAAGTCACGTAAAAGATAATCATGCGTCATTTTGACTCACGCGGTCGTTATAGTTCAAAATCA
GTGACACTTACCGCATTGACAAGCACGCCTCACGGGAGCTCCAAGCGGCGACTGAGATGTCCTAAATGCA
CAGCGACGGATTCGCGCTATTTAGAAAGAGAGAGCAATATTTCAAGAATGCATGCGTCAATTTTACGCAG
ACTATCTTTCTAGGGTTAATCTAGCTGCATCAGGATCATATCGTCGGGTCTTTTTTCCGGCTCAGTCATC
GCCCAAGCTGGCGCTATCTGGGCATCGGGGAGGAAGAAGCCCGTGCCTTTTCCCGCGAGGTTGAAGCGGC
ATGGAAAGAGTTTGCCGAGGATGACTGCTGCTGCATTGACGTTGAGCGAAAACGCACGTTTACCATGATG
ATTCGGGAAGGTGTGGCCATGCACGCCTTTAACGGTGAACTGTTCGTTCAGGCCACCTGGGATACCAGTT
CGTCGCGGCTTTTCCGGACACAGTTCCGGATGGTCAGCCCGAAGCGCATCAGCAACCCGAACAATACCGG
CGACAGCCGGAACTGCCGTGCCGGTGTGCAGATTAATGACAGCGGTGCGGCGCTGGGATATTACGTCAGC
GAGGACGGGTATCCTGGCTGGATGCCGCAGAAATGGACATGGATACCCCGTGAGTTACCCGGCGGGCGCG
CTTGGCGTAATCATGGTCATAGCTGTTTCCTGTGTGAAATTGTTATCCGCTCACAATTCCACACAACATA
CGAGCCGGAAGCATAAAGTGTAAAGCCTGGGGTGCCTAATGAGTGAGCTAACTCACATTAATTGCGTTGC
GCTCACTGCCCGCTTTCCAGTCGGGAAACCTGTCGTGCCAGCTGCATTAATGAATCGGCCAACGCGCGGG
GAGAGGCGGTTTGCGTATTGGGCGCTCTTCCGCTTCCTCGCTCACTGACTCGCTGCGCTCGGTCGTTCGG
CTGCGGCGAGCGGTATCAGCTCACTCAAAGGCGGTAATACGGTTATCCACAGAATCAGGGGATAACGCAG
GAAAGAACATGTGAGCAAAAGGCCAGCAAAAGGCCAGGAACCGTAAAAAGGCCGCGTTGCTGGCGTTTTT
CCATAGGCTCCGCCCCCCTGACGAGCATCACAAAAATCGACGCTCAAGTCAGAGGTGGCGAAACCCGACA
GGACTATAAAGATACCAGGCGTTTCCCCCTGGAAGCTCCCTCGTGCGCTCTCCTGTTCCGACCCTGCCGC
TTACCGGATACCTGTCCGCCTTTCTCCCTTCGGGAAGCGTGGCGCTTTCTCATAGCTCACGCTGTAGGTA
TCTCAGTTCGGTGTAGGTCGTTCGCTCCAAGCTGGGCTGTGTGCACGAACCCCCCGTTCAGCCCGACCGC
TGCGCCTTATCCGGTAACTATCGTCTTGAGTCCAACCCGGTAAGACACGACTTATCGCCACTGGCAGCAG
CCACTGGTAACAGGATTAGCAGAGCGAGGTATGTAGGCGGTGCTACAGAGTTCTTGAAGTGGTGGCCTAA
CTACGGCTACACTAGAAGAACAGTATTTGGTATCTGCGCTCTGCTGAAGCCAGTTACCTTCGGAAAAAGA
GTTGGTAGCTCTTGATCCGGCAAACAAACCACCGCTGGTAGCGGTGGTTTTTTTGTTTGCAAGCAGCAGA
TTACGCGCAGAAAAAAAGGATCTCAAGAAGATCCTTTGATCTTTTCTACGGGGTCTGACGCTCAGTGGAA
CGAAAACTCACGTTAAGGGATTTTGGTCATGAGATTATCAAAAAGGATCTTCACCTAGATCCTTTTAAAT
TAAAAATGAAGTTTTAAATCAATCTAAAGTATATATGAGTAAACTTGGTCTGACAGTTACCAATGCTTAA
TCAGTGAGGCACCTATCTCAGCGATCTGTCTATTTCGTTCATCCATAGTTGCCTGACTCCCCGTCGTGTA
GATAACTACGATACGGGAGGGCTTACCATCTGGCCCCAGTGCTGCAATGATACCGCGAGACCCACGCTCA
CCGGCTCCAGATTTATCAGCAATAAACCAGCCAGCCGGAAGGGCCGAGCGCAGAAGTGGTCCTGCAACTT
TATCCGCCTCCATCCAGTCTATTAATTGTTGCCGGGAAGCTAGAGTAAGTAGTTCGCCAGTTAATAGTTT
GCGCAACGTTGTTGCCATTGCTACAGGCATCGTGGTGTCACGCTCGTCGTTTGGTATGGCTTCATTCAGC
TCCGGTTCCCAACGATCAAGGCGAGTTACATGATCCCCCATGTTGTGCAAAAAAGCGGTTAGCTCCTTCG
GTCCTCCGATCGTTGTCAGAAGTAAGTTGGCCGCAGTGTTATCACTCATGGTTATGGCAGCACTGCATAA
TTCTCTTACTGTCATGCCATCCGTAAGATGCTTTTCTGTGACTGGTGAGTACTCAACCAAGTCATTCTGA
GAATAGTGTATGCGGCGACCGAGTTGCTCTTGCCCGGCGTCAATACGGGATAATACCGCGCCACATAGCA
GAACTTTAAAAGTGCTCATCATTGGAAAACGTTCTTCGGGGCGAAAACTCTCAAGGATCTTACCGCTGTT
GAGATCCAGTTCGATGTAACCCACTCGTGCACCCAACTGATCTTCAGCATCTTTTACTTTCACCAGCGTT
TCTGGGTGAGCAAAAACAGGAAGGCAAAATGCCGCAAAAAAGGGAATAAGGGCGACACGGAAATGTTGAA
TACTCATACTCTTCCTTTTTCAATATTATTGAAGCATTTATCAGGGTTATTGTCTCATGAGCGGATACAT
ATTTGAATGTATTTAGAAAAATAAACAAATAGGGGTTCCGCGCACATTTCCCCGAAAAGTGCCACCTAAA
TTGTAAGCGTTAATATTTTGTTAAAATTCGCGTTAAATTTTTGTTAAATCAGCTCATTTTTTAACCAATA
GGCCGAAATCGGCAAAATCCCTTATAAATCAAAAGAATAGACCGAGATAGGGT
[37 nt withheld, positions 7614-7650]
AAAGAACGTGGACTCCAACGTCAAAGG
[49 nt withheld, positions 7678-7726]
T
[91 nt withheld, positions 7728-7818]
G
[124 nt withheld, positions 7820-7943]
CCCATTCGCCATTCAGGCTGCGCAACTGTTGGGAAGGGCGATCGGTGCGGGCCTCTTCGCTATTACGCCA
GCTGGCGAAAGGGGGATGTGCTGCAAGGCGATTAAGTTGGGTAACGCCAGGGTTTTCCCAGTCACGACGT
TGTAAAACGACGGCCAGTGAGCGCGCCTCGTTCATTCACGTTTTTGAACCCGTGGAGGACGGGCAGACTC
GCGGTGCAAATGTGTTTTACAGCGTGATGGAGCAGATGAAGATGCTCGACACGCTGCAGAACACGCAGCT
AGATTAACCCTAGAAAGATAATCATATTGTGACGTACGTTAAAGATAATCATGTGTAAAATTGACGCATG
TGTTTTATCGGTCTGTATATCGAGGTTTATTTATTAATTTGAATAGATATTAAGTTTTATTATATTTACA
CTTACATACTAATAATAAATTCAACAAACAATTTATTTATGTTTATTTATTTATTAAAAAAAACAAAAAC
TCAAAATTTCTTCTATAAAGTAACAAAACTTTTATGAGGGACAGCCCCCCCCCAAAGCCCCCAGGGATGT
AATTACGTCCCTCCCCCGCTAGGGGGCAGCAGCGAGCCGCCCGGGGCTCCGCTCCGGTCCGGCGCTCCCC
CCGCATCCCCGAGCCGGCAGCGTGCGGGGACAGCCCGGGCACGGGGAAGGTGGCACGGGATCGCTTTCCT
CTGAACGCTTCTCGCTGCTCTTTGAGCCTGCAGACACCTGGGGGGATACGGGGAAAAGGCCTCCACGGCC
ACTAGTCTTTCGTCTTCAAGAATTCCTCGAGTTTACTCCCTATCAGTGATAGAGAACGTATGAAGAGTTT
ACTCCCTATCAGTGATAGAGAACGTATGCAGACTTTACTCCCTATCAGTGATAGAGAACGTATAAGGAGT
TTACTCCCTATCAGTGATAGAGAACGTATGACCAGTTTACTCCCTATCAGTGATAGAGAACGTATCTACA
GTTTACTCCCTATCAGTGATAGAGAACGTATATCCAGTTTACTCCCTATCAGTGATAGAGAACGT
